Addgene plasmid #156379: pNK141f2
Purpose: Expresses orthogonal RBS Venus reporter
Depositing lab: Ahmed Badran. Depositing organization: Broad Institute. Publication: Orthogonal translation enables heterologous ribosome engineering in E. coli. Kolber NS, Fattal R, Bratulic S, Carver GD, Badran AH. Nat Commun. 2021 Jan 26;12(1):599. doi: 10.1038/s41467-020-20759-z. PubMed 33500394.
Backbone
  Vector backbone: pACYC184
  Vector type: Synthetic Biology
Growth in bacteria
  Bacterial resistance: Kanamycin, 50 μg/mL
  Growth temperature: 37°C
  Growth strain: NEB Turbos
  Copy number: High Copy
Gene/Insert
  Gene/Insert name: Venus
  Species: Synthetic
  Cloning method: Ligation Independent Cloning
Terms and licenses: Academic/Nonprofit Terms; Industry Terms: Not Available to Industry
How to cite: pNK141f2 was a gift from Ahmed Badran (Addgene plasmid # 156379 ; http://n2t.net/addgene:156379 ; RRID:Addgene_156379)
