[The description below was written by a language model from this plasmid's Addgene catalogue record and pLannotate feature annotations shown in this document.]
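Description:
pNK141f2 is a 5.3 kb bacterial synthetic-biology plasmid built on a pACYC184-derived backbone and designed to report on orthogonal translation in E. coli. It replicates from the p15A origin, which is compatible with ColE1-type plasmids and so allows the reporter to be maintained alongside a second plasmid. The catalogue lists it as high copy, although p15A is generally regarded as a medium-copy origin. Selection is by kanamycin through an aph(3')-Ia (KanR) gene. Short remnants of TcR, rop, bom and a Tn903 transposition protein appear in the annotation and look like non-functional leftovers from the backbone and the resistance cassette.

The payload is Venus, a yellow variant of Aequorea GFP, which the automated annotation detects as GFP-family fragments spanning roughly 700 bp. According to the stated purpose, its translation is driven by an orthogonal ribosome-binding site. Such a site is intended to be read by ribosomes carrying a matching altered 16S anti-Shine-Dalgarno sequence rather than by the host's native ribosomes, so fluorescence reflects the activity of the orthogonal ribosome pool. The RBS itself and the promoter are not annotated. A lac operator lies immediately upstream of the reporter, and the plasmid carries lacI under the lacIq promoter, which suggests IPTG-inducible, repressor-controlled expression. The reporter is followed by a segment of the rrnB operon containing 5S rRNA and the T1 and T2 terminators. A separate lac promoter/operator–lacZα segment with a CAP site is also present. The associated work concerns engineering heterologous ribosomes in E. coli, where a reporter like this would be used to quantify orthogonal ribosome function.
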