Features (pLannotate 1.2.2; 19 found; start..end, strand, type, name):
      5..21      +  protein_bind   lac operator: The lac repressor binds to the lac operator to inhibit transcription in E. coli. This inhibition can be relieved by adding lactose or isopropyl-β-D-thiogalactopyranoside (IPTG). lac repressor encoded by lacI
     61..84      +  CDS            GFP(1-10) (fragment): fragment of superfolder GFP consisting of the first 10 β-strands associates with GFP11, the 11th β-strand, to reconstitute fluorescent GFP (Cabantous et al., 2005; Kamiyama et al., 2016)
     89..801     +  CDS            GFP (fragment): Aequoria victoria green fluorescent protein
    811..827     +  CDS            SET1 (fragment): solubility-enhancement tag derived from T7 phage gene 10B
    923..1038    +  ncRNA          5S rRNA: Accession: RF00001 - 5S ribosomal RNA
   1042..1128    +  terminator     rrnB T1 terminator: Escherichia coli rrnB; transcription terminator T1 from the E. coli rrnB gene
   1220..1247    +  terminator     rrnB T2 terminator: transcription terminator T2 from the E. coli rrnB gene
   1291..1836    +  rep_origin     p15A ori: Plasmids containing the medium-copy-number p15A origin of replication can be propagated in E. coli cells that contain a second plasmid with the ColE1 origin.
   1867..1944    -  misc_feature   bom (fragment): basis of mobility region from pBR322
   2232..2405    -  CDS            lacZα: LacZα fragment of β-galactosidase; lacZ fragment
   2425..2441    -  protein_bind   lac operator: The lac repressor binds to the lac operator to inhibit transcription in E. coli. This inhibition can be relieved by adding lactose or isopropyl-β-D-thiogalactopyranoside (IPTG). lac repressor encoded by lacI
   2449..2479    -  promoter       lac promoter: promoter for the E. coli lac operon
   2494..2515    -  protein_bind   CAP binding site: CAP binding activates transcription in the presence of cAMP. E. coli catabolite activator protein
   2528..3610    -  CDS            lacI: lac repressor; lacI; The lac repressor binds to the lac operator to inhibit transcription in E. coli. This inhibition can be relieved by adding lactose or isopropyl-β-D-thiogalactopyranoside (IPTG).
   3611..3688    -  promoter       lacIq promoter: lacI (mutant); In the lacIq allele, a single base change in the promoter boosts expression of the lacI gene about 10-fold.
   3824..3863    -  CDS            rop (fragment): Rop protein, which maintains plasmids at low copy number; rop
   3864..4045    -  CDS            TcR (fragment): tetracycline efflux protein; tet; confers resistance to tetracycline
   4067..4213    -  CDS            TRA2_ECOLX (fragment): Protein predicted: Swiss-Prot protein existence level 4. Required for transposition of transposon Tn903. From Escherichia coli.
   4354..5169    -  CDS            KanR: aminoglycoside phosphotransferase; aph(3')-Ia; confers resistance to kanamycin in bacteria or G418 (Geneticin®) in eukaryotes
>Addgene plasmid #156379 | pNK141f2 | addgene full sequence | sequence record 317805 | Addgene NGS Result
GGAATTGTGAGCGGATAACAATTCTATATCTGTTATTTTTTCCAACCACAGATCTATGAGCAAAGGTGAA
GAACTGTTTACCGGCGTCAGTAAAGGAGAAGAACTTTTCACTGGAGTTGTCCCAATTCTTGTTGAATTAG
ATGGTGATGTTAATGGGCACAAATTTTCTGTCAGTGGAGAGGGTGAAGGTGATGCAACATACGGAAAACT
TACCCTTAAACTGATTTGCACTACTGGAAAACTACCTGTTCCATGGCCAACACTTGTCACTACTCTGGGC
TATGGTCTGCAATGCTTTGCCAGATACCCAGATCATATGAAACAGCATGACTTTTTCAAGAGTGCCATGC
CCGAAGGTTATGTACAGGAAAGAACTATATTTTTCAAAGATGACGGGAACTACAAGACACGTGCTGAAGT
CAAGTTTGAAGGTGATACCCTTGTTAATAGAATCGAGTTAAAAGGTATTGATTTTAAAGAAGATGGAAAC
ATTCTTGGACACAAATTGGAATACAACTATAACTCACACAATGTATACATCACCGCAGACAAACAAAAGA
ATGGAATCAAAGCCAACTTCAAAATTAGACACAACATTGAAGATGGAGGCGTTCAACTAGCAGACCATTA
TCAACAAAATACTCCAATTGGCGATGGCCCTGTCCTTTTACCAGACAACCATTACCTGTCCTACCAATCT
GCCCTTTCGAAAGATCCCAACGAAAAGAGAGACCACATGGTCCTTCTTGAGTTTGTAACAGCTGCTGGGA
TTACACATGGCATGGATGAACTATACAAATAAGTCGACCGGCTGCTAACAAAGCCCGCGGCCGCTGAAGA
TCGATCTCGACGAGTGAGAGAAGATTTTCAGCCTGATACAGATTAAATCAGAACGCAGAAGCGGTCTGAT
AAAACAGAATTTGCCTGGCGGCAGTAGCGCGGTGGTCCCACCTGACCCCATGCCGAACTCAGAAGTGAAA
CGCCGTAGCGCCGATGGTAGTGTGGGGTCACCCCATGCGAGAGTAGGGAACTGCCAGGCATCAAATAAAA
CGAAAGGCTCAGTCGAAAGACTGGGCCTTTCGTTTTATCTGTTGTTTGTCGGTGAACGCTCTCCTGAGTA
GGACAAATCCGCCGGGAGCGGATTTGAACGTTGCGAAGCAACGGCCCGGAGGGTGGCGGGCAGGACGCCC
GCCATAAACTGCCAGGCATCAAATTAAGCAGAAGGCCATCCTGACGGATGGCCTTTTTGCGTTTCTACAG
AGCGTCAGACCCCTTAATAAGATGATCTTCTTGAGATCGTTTTGGTCTGCGCGTAATCTCTTGCTCTGAA
AACGAAAAAACCGCCTTGCAGGGCGGTTTTTCGAAGGTTCTCTGAGCTACCAACTCTTTGAACCGAGGTA
ACTGGCTTGGAGGAGCGCAGTCACCAAAACTTGTCCTTTCAGTTTAGCCTTAACCGGCGCATGACTTCAA
GACTAACTCCTCTAAATCAATTACCAGTGGCTGCTGCCAGTGGTGCTTTTGCATGTCTTTCCGGGTTGGA
CTCAAGACGATAGTTACCGGATAAGGCGCAGCGGTCGGACTGAACGGGGGGTTCGTGCATACAGTCCAGC
TTGGAGCGAACTGCCTACCCGGAACTGAGTGTCAGGCGTGGAATGAGACAAACGCGGCCATAACAGCGGA
ATGACACCGGTAAACCGAAAGGCAGGAACAGGAGAGCGCACGAGGGAGCCGCCAGGGGGAAACGCCTGGT
ATCTTTATAGTCCTGTCGGGTTTCGCCACCACTGATTTGAGCGTCAGATTTCGTGATGCTTGTCAGGGGG
GCGGAGCCTATGGAAAAACGGCTTTGCCGCGGCCCTCTCGGATCTGTATGGTGCACTCTCAGTACAATCT
GCTCTGATGCCGCATAGTTAAGCCAGTATACACTCCGCTATCGCTACGTGACTGCCTCGACCTGCAGCAA
TTCCAACGCCATCAAAAATAATTCGCGTCTGGCCTTCCTGTAGCCAGCTTTCATCAACATTAAATGTGAG
CGAGTAACAACCCGTCGGATTCTCCGTGGGAACAAACGGCGGATTGACCGTAATGGGATAGGTCACGTTG
GTGTAGATGGGCGCATCGTAACCGTGCATCTGCCAGTTTGAGGGGACGACGACAGTATCGGCCTCAGGAA
GATCGCACTCCAGCCAGCTTTCCGGCACCGCTTCTGGTGCCGGAAACCAGGCAAAGCGCCATTCGCCATT
CAGGCTGCGCAACTGTTGGGAAGGGCGATCGGTGCGGGCCTCTTCGCTATTACGCCAGCTGGCGAAAGGG
GGATGTGCTGCAAGGCGATTAAGTTGGGTAACGCCAGGGTTTTCCCAGTCACGACGTTGTAAAACGACGG
CCAGTGAATCCGTAATCATGGTCATAGCTGTTTCCTGTGTGAAATTGTTATCCGCTCACAATTCCACACA
ACATACGAGCCGGAAGCATAAAGTGTAAAGCCTGGGGTGCCTAATGAGTGAGCTAACTTACATTAATTGC
GTTGCGCTCACTGCCCGCTTTCCAGTCGGGAAACCTGTCGTGCCAGCTGCATTAATGAATCGGCCAACGC
GCGGGGAGAGGCGGTTTGCGTATTGGGCGCCAGGGTGGTTTTTCTTTTCACCAGTGAGACGGGCAACAGC
TGATTGCCCTTCACCGCCTGGCCCTGAGAGAGTTGCAGCAAGCGGTCCACGCTGGTTTGCCCCAGCAGGC
GAAAATCCTGTTTGATGGTGGTTAACGGCGGGATATAACATGAGCTGTCTTCGGTATCGTCGTATCCCAC
TACCGAGATATCCGCACCAACGCGCAGCCCGGACTCGGTAATGGCGCGCATTGCGCCCAGCGCCATCTGA
TCGTTGGCAACCAGCATCGCAGTGGGAACGATGCCCTCATTCAGCATTTGCATGGTTTGTTGAAAACCGG
ACATGGCACTCCAGTCGCCTTCCCGTTCCGCTATCGGCTGAATTTGATTGCGAGTGAGATATTTATGCCA
GCCAGCCAGACGCAGACGCGCCGAGACAGAACTTAATGGGCCCGCTAACAGCGCGATTTGCTGGTGACCC
AATGCGACCAGATGCTCCACGCCCAGTCGCGTACCGTCTTCATGGGAGAAAATAATACTGTTGATGGGTG
TCTGGTCAGAGACATCAAGAAATAACGCCGGAACATTAGTGCAGGCAGCTTCCACAGCAATGGCATCCTG
GTCATCCAGCGGATAGTTAATGATCAGCCCACTGACGCGTTGCGCGAGAAGATTGTGCACCGCCGCTTTA
CAGGCTTCGACGCCGCTTCGTTCTACCATCGACACCACCACGCTGGCACCCAGTTGATCGGCGCGAGATT
TAATCGCCGCGACAATTTGCGACGGCGCGTGCAGGGCCAGACTGGAGGTGGCAACGCCAATCAGCAACGA
CTGTTTGCCCGCCAGTTGTTGTGCCACGCGGTTGGGAATGTAATTCAGCTCCGCCATCGCCGCTTCCACT
TTTTCCCGCGTTTTCGCAGAAACGTGGCTGGCCTGGTTCACCACGCGGGAAACGGTCTGATAAGAGACAC
CGGCATACTCTGCGACATCGTATAACGTTACTGGTTTCACATTCACCACCCTGAATTGACTCTCTTCCGG
GCGCTATCATGCCATACCGCGAAAGGTTTTGCACCATTCCATGGTGTCGGAATTGCTGCAGGTCGAGGGG
GTCATGGCTGCGCCCCGACACCCGCCAACACCCGCTGACGCGCCCTGACGGGCTTGTCTGCTCCCGGCAT
CCGCTTACAGACAAGCTGTGACCGTCTCCGGGAGCTGCATGTGTCAGAGGTTTTCACCGTCATCACCGAA
ACGCGCGAGGCAGGATGGCGCCCAACAGTCCCCCGGCCACGGGGCCTGCCACCATACCCACGCCGAAACA
AGCGCTCATGAGCCCGAAGTGGCGAGCCCGATCTTCCCCATCGGTGATGTCGGCGATATAGGCGCCAGCA
ACCGCACCTGTGGCGCCGGTGATGCCGGCCACGATGCGTCCGGCGTAGAGGATCCGTCGACCTACAGGGG
GGGGGGGCGCTGAGGTCTGCCTCGTGAAGAAGGTGTTGCTGACTCATACCAGGCCTGAATCGCCCCATCA
TCCAGCCAGAAAGTGAGGGAGCCACGGTTGATGAGAGCTTTGTTGTAGGTGGACCAGTTGGTGATTTTGA
ACTTTTGCTTTGCCACGGAACGGTCTGCGTTGTCGGGAAGATGCGTGATCTGATCCTTCAACTCAGCAAA
AGTTCGATTTATTCAACAAAGCCGCCGTCCCGTCAAGTCAGCGTAATGCTCTGCCAGTGTTACAACCAAT
TAACCAATTCTGATTAGAAAAACTCATCGAGCATCAAATGAAACTGCAATTTATTCATATCAGGATTATC
AATACCATATTTTTGAAAAAGCCGTTTCTGTAATGAAGGAGAAAACTCACCGAGGCAGTTCCATAGGATG
GCAAGATCCTGGTATCGGTCTGCGATTCCGACTCGTCCAACATCAATACAACCTATTAATTTCCCCTCGT
CAAAAATAAGGTTATCAAGTGAGAAATCACCATGAGTGACGACTGAATCCGGTGAGAATGGCAAAAGCTT
ATGCATTTCTTTCCAGACTTGTTCAACAGGCCAGCCATTACGCTCGTCATCAAAATCACTCGCATCAACC
AAACCGTTATTCATTCGTGATTGCGCCTGAGCGAGACGAAATACGCGATCGCTGTTAAAAGGACAATTAC
AAACAGGAATCGAATGCAACCGGCGCAGGAACACTGCCAGCGCATCAACAATATTTTCACCTGAATCAGG
ATATTCTTCTAATACCTGGAATGCTGTTTTCCCGGGGATCGCAGTGGTGAGTAACCATGCATCATCAGGA
GTACGGATAAAATGCTTGATGGTCGGAAGAGGCATAAATTCCGTCAGCCAGTTTAGTCTGACCATCTCAT
CTGTAACATCATTGGCAACGCTACCTTTGCCATGTTTCAGAAACAACTCTGGCGCATCGGGCTTCCCATA
CAATCGATAGATTGTCGCACCTGATTGCCCGACATTATCGCGAGCCCATTTATACCCATATAAATCAGCA
TCCATGTTGGAATTTAATCGCGGCCTCGAGCAAGACGTTTCCCGTTGAATATGGCTCATAACACCCCTTG
TATTACTGTTTATGTAAGCAGACAGTTTTATTGTTCATGATGATATATTTTTATCTTGTGCAATGTAACA
TCAGAGATTTTGAGACACAACGTGGCTTTCCATCAAAAAAATATTGACAACATAAAAAACTTTGTGTTAT
ACTTGT
